Addgene plasmid #53741: pcDNA3/Flag-WTAP
Purpose: For expression of WTAP (Wilms tumor 1 associated protein) in human cells
Depositing lab: Chuan He. Depositing organization: University of Chicago. Publication: A METTL3-METTL14 complex mediates mammalian nuclear RNA N6-adenosine methylation. Liu J, Yue Y, Han D, Wang X, Fu Y, Zhang L, Jia G, Yu M, Lu Z, Deng X, Dai Q, Chen W, He C. Nat Chem Biol. 2014 Feb;10(2):93-5. doi: 10.1038/nchembio.1432. Epub 2013 Dec 6. PubMed 24316715.
Backbone
  Vector backbone: pcDNA3
  Backbone manufacturer: Invitrogen
  Backbone size w/o insert (bp): 5446
  Total vector size (bp): 6579
  Modifications to backbone: N.A.
  Vector type: Mammalian Expression
Growth in bacteria
  Bacterial resistance: Ampicillin, 100 μg/mL
  Growth temperature: 37°C
  Growth strain: DH5alpha
  Copy number: Unknown
Gene/Insert
  Gene/Insert name: Wilms tumor 1 associated protein (alt name: WTAP)
  Species: H. sapiens (human)
  Insert size (bp): 1191
  GenBank ID: NM_001270531.1
  Entrez Gene: WTAP (a.k.a. Mum2)
  Promoter: T7
  Tag / fusion protein: FLAG tag (N terminal on insert)
  Cloning method: Restriction Enzyme; 5′ cloning site BamHI (not destroyed); 3′ cloning site XhoI (not destroyed)
  Sequencing primers: 5′ 5' TAATACGACTCACTATAGGG 3'; 3′ 5' ATTTAGGTGACACTATAG 3'
Resource information
  A portion of this plasmid was derived from a plasmid made by: cDNA was obtained from Open Biosystems
Terms and licenses: Academic/Nonprofit Terms; Industry Terms: Not Available to Industry
How to cite: pcDNA3/Flag-WTAP was a gift from Chuan He (Addgene plasmid # 53741 ; http://n2t.net/addgene:53741 ; RRID:Addgene_53741)
