[The description below was written by a language model from this plasmid's Addgene catalogue record and pLannotate feature annotations shown in this document.]
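Description:
pcDNA3/Flag-WTAP is a mammalian expression plasmid built on the Invitrogen pcDNA3 backbone for producing human WTAP (Wilms tumor 1 associated protein) with an N-terminal FLAG epitope tag in human cells. It is propagated in E. coli through a high-copy ColE1/pUC-type origin and selected with ampicillin via the β-lactamase gene. An f1 origin is also present, which allows single-stranded DNA production. For selection in mammalian cells, the backbone carries a neomycin/kanamycin phosphotransferase (neo) cassette driven by the SV40 early promoter and terminated by an SV40 polyadenylation signal, which permits G418 selection of stable transfectants.

The roughly 1.2 kb WTAP coding sequence, derived from a commercially obtained cDNA, was inserted between the BamHI and XhoI sites, both of which are retained. The catalogue lists T7 as the promoter, but the feature table shows the CMV immediate-early enhancer and promoter upstream of the T7 promoter, FLAG tag and WTAP open reading frame, followed by the bovine growth hormone polyadenylation signal. Expression in mammalian cells is therefore driven by CMV. The T7 promoter and the opposing SP6 promoter flank the insert, and they serve for in vitro transcription and as sequencing primer sites. The FLAG tag allows detection and immunoprecipitation of the protein with anti-FLAG antibodies.

The small lacI, lac promoter/operator, ble, bom and HIV-1 LTR fragments in the annotation appear to be backbone remnants or partial sequence matches rather than functional elements. The sequenced record is slightly shorter than the catalogued total size. The associated publication concerns the METTL3–METTL14 complex in mammalian nuclear RNA N6-adenosine methylation, which suggests the plasmid was used to study WTAP in that context.
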