Features (pLannotate 1.2.2; 22 found; start..end, strand, type, name):
      2..94      +  CDS            lacI (fragment): lac repressor; lacI; The lac repressor binds to the lac operator to inhibit transcription in E. coli. This inhibition can be relieved by adding lactose or isopropyl-β-D-thiogalactopyranoside (IPTG).
    107..128     +  protein_bind   CAP binding site: CAP binding activates transcription in the presence of cAMP. E. coli catabolite activator protein
    143..173     +  promoter       lac promoter: promoter for the E. coli lac operon
    181..197     +  protein_bind   lac operator: The lac repressor binds to the lac operator to inhibit transcription in E. coli. This inhibition can be relieved by adding lactose or isopropyl-β-D-thiogalactopyranoside (IPTG). lac repressor encoded by lacI
    270..391     -  polyA_signal   SV40 poly(A) signal: SV40 polyadenylation signal
    386..544     -  CDS            ble (fragment): BLE_KLEPN - Experimental evidence at protein level: Swiss-Prot protein existence level 1. Binding protein with a strong affinity to the bleomycin family of antibiotics. Binds to CL990; an antimitotic-antibiotic compound. From Klebsiella pneumoniae.
    568..1359    -  CDS            neo: KKA2_KLEPN - Also known as kan, nptII. Experimental evidence at protein level: Swiss-Prot protein existence level 1. Resistance to kanamycin, neomycin, paromomycin, ribostamycin, butirosin and gentamicin B. From Klebsiella pneumoniae.
   1434..1644    -  promoter       SV40 promoter: SV40 early promoter
   1697..2125    -  rep_origin     f1 ori (sequence partly withheld): f1 bacteriophage origin of replication; arrow indicates direction of (+) strand synthesis
   2146..2167    -  promoter       SV40 promoter (fragment): SV40 enhancer and early promoter
   2171..2395    -  polyA_signal   bGH poly(A) signal: bovine growth hormone polyadenylation signal
   2421..2439    +  promoter       SP6 promoter: promoter for bacteriophage SP6 RNA polymerase
   2470..3654    -  CDS            WTAP: FL2D_HUMAN - Also known as KIAA0105 From Homo sapiens (Human).
   3655..3678    -  CDS            FLAG: FLAG® epitope tag, followed by an enterokinase cleavage site
   3713..3731    -  promoter       T7 promoter: promoter for bacteriophage T7 RNA polymerase
   3747..3780    -  LTR            5' LTR (truncated) (fragment): truncated 5' long terminal repeat (LTR) from HIV-1
   3776..3979    -  promoter       CMV promoter: human cytomegalovirus (CMV) immediate early promoter
   3980..4359    -  enhancer       CMV enhancer: human cytomegalovirus immediate early enhancer
   4514..4566    +  misc_feature   bom (fragment): basis of mobility region from pBR322
   4625..4729    +  promoter       AmpR promoter: bla
   4730..5590    +  CDS            AmpR: β-lactamase; bla; confers resistance to ampicillin, carbenicillin, and related antibiotics
   5761..6349    +  rep_origin     ori: high-copy-number ColE1/pMB1/pBR322/pUC origin of replication
>Addgene plasmid #53741 | pcDNA3/Flag-WTAP | addgene full sequence | sequence record 323623 | Addgene NGS Result
AGCGCCCAATACGCAAACCGCCTCTCCCCGCGCGTTGGCCGATTCATTAATGCAGCTGGCACGACAGGTT
TCCCGACTGGAAAGCGGGCAGTGAGCGCAACGCAATTAATGTGAGTTAGCTCACTCATTAGGCACCCCAG
GCTTTACACTTTATGCTTCCGGCTCGTATGTTGTGTGGAATTGTGAGCGGATAACAATTTCACACAGGAA
ACAGCTATGACCATGATTACGCCAAGCTCTAGCTAGAGGTCGACGGTATACAGACATGATAAGATACATT
GATGAGTTTGGACAAACCACAACTAGAATGCAGTGAAAAAAATGCTTTATTTGTGAAATTTGTGATGCTA
TTGCTTTATTTGTAACCATTATAAGCTGCAATAAACAAGTTGGGGTGGGCGAAGAACTCCAGCATGAGAT
CCCCGCGCTGGAGGATCATCCAGCCGGCGTCCCGGAAAACGATTCCGAAGCCCAACCTTTCATAGAAGGC
GGCGGTGGAATCGAAATCTCGTGATGGCAGGTTGGGCGTCGCTTGGTCGGTCATTTCGAACCCCAGAGTC
CCGCTCAGAAGAACTCGTCAAGAAGGCGATAGAAGGCGATGCGCTGCGAATCGGGAGCGGCGATACCGTA
AAGCACGAGGAAGCGGTCAGCCCATTCGCCGCCAAGCTCTTCAGCAATATCACGGGTAGCCAACGCTATG
TCCTGATAGCGGTCCGCCACACCCAGCCGGCCACAGTCGATGAATCCAGAAAAGCGGCCATTTTCCACCA
TGATATTCGGCAAGCAGGCATCGCCATGGGTCACGACGAGATCCTCGCCGTCGGGCATGCGCGCCTTGAG
CCTGGCGAACAGTTCGGCTGGCGCGAGCCCCTGATGCTCTTCGTCCAGATCATCCTGATCGACAAGACCG
GCTTCCATCCGAGTACGTGCTCGCTCGATGCGATGTTTCGCTTGGTGGTCGAATGGGCAGGTAGCCGGAT
CAAGCGTATGCAGCCGCCGCATTGCATCAGCCATGATGGATACTTTCTCGGCAGGAGCAAGGTGAGATGA
CAGGAGATCCTGCCCCGGCACTTCGCCCAATAGCAGCCAGTCCCTTCCCGCTTCAGTGACAACGTCGAGC
ACAGCTGCGCAAGGAACGCCCGTCGTGGCCAGCCACGATAGCCGCGCTGCCTCGTCCTGCAGTTCATTCA
GGGCACCGGACAGGTCGGTCTTGACAAAAAGAACCGGGCGCCCCTGCGCTGACAGCCGGAACACGGCGGC
ATCAGAGCAGCCGATTGTCTGTTGTGCCCAGTCATAGCCGAATAGCCTCTCCACCCAAGCGGCCGGAGAA
CCTGCGTGCAATCCATCTTGTTCAATCATGCGAAACGATCCTCATCCTGTCTCTTGATCAGATCCGAAAA
TGGATATACAAGCTCCCGGGAGCTTTTTGCAAAAGCCTAGGCCTCCAAAAAAGCCTCCTCACTACTTCTG
GAATAGCTCAGAGGCAGAGGCGGCCTCGGCCTCTGCATAAATAAAAAAAATTAGTCAGCCATGGGGCGGA
GAATGGGCGGAACTGGGCGGAGTTAGGGGCGGGATGGGCGGAGTTAGGGGCGGGACTATGGTTGCTGACT
AATTGAGATGCATGCTTTGCATACTTCTGCCTGCTGGGGAGCCTGGGGACTTTCCACACCCTAACTGACA
CACATTCCACAGAATTAATTCGCGTTAAATTTTTGTTAAATCAGCTCATTTTTTAACCAATAGGCCGAAA
TCGGCAAAATCCCTTATAAATCAAAAGAATAGACCGAGATAGGGT
[37 nt withheld, positions 1796-1832]
AAAGAACGTGGACTCCAACGTCAAAGG
[49 nt withheld, positions 1860-1908]
T
[91 nt withheld, positions 1910-2000]
G
[124 nt withheld, positions 2002-2125]
GGGGATACCCCCTAGAGCCCCAGCTGGTTCTTTCCGCCTCAGAAGCCATAGAGCCCACCGCATCCCCAGC
ATGCCTGCTATTGTCTTCCCAATCCTCCCCCTTGCTGTCCTGCCCCACCCCACCCCCCAGAATAGAATGA
CACCTACTCAGACAATGCGATGCAATTTCCTCATTTTATTAGGAAAGGACAGTGGGAGTGGCACCTTCCA
GGGTCAAGGAAGGCACGGGGGAGGGGCAAACAACAGATGGCTGGCAACTAGAAGGCACAGTCGAGGCTGA
TCAGCGAGCTCTAGCATTTAGGTGACACTATAGAATAGGGCCCTCTAGATGCATGCTCGAGTTACAAAAC
TGAACCCTGTACATTTACACTTGAGTCCAAGCCATTCTGAACGTGGCGGGAACCCACAGTTCGATTACCT
TTCCCACTCACTGCTTTCTCCTCTTGAGGGTCATGACTGGAGTCTGTGTCATTTGATTGGTGTGTGAGAG
AGTTTTCACTGCCCGTGGGAGAGTCTACACTTTCATACCCCGCACTGAGTTGATTTACGTAACCACTACC
TCCTCTGCCAGTTCTCTCCTCTGAGCTGTTGGAGGACTTATTACCATTCCCTGGAGAAGAAGGAAAGTCA
TCTTCGGTTGTGTTGCCCTCCCTGTGAAATCCAGACCCAGACGTCCTCTGGCGGGAGGAGCTACCATTAC
TTGGTCCGTTTGTCAGACGACTGCAGTCTTTACTTGTGGCCTCTGACTGTTCTACAGGTTCAGAAGCTGT
AGTCCTGCTGGTACTTGGGGCAGAGGCCTGAGACTGCTGCTGCTGGTACTGAGCCAACTGCTGGCGTGTC
TCCTTCAGCTGCTGCTGCAGAACTAGAATGGTACTCTGCATACCCTCTACTTCTTCATCAAGCTGGATGA
TGAAGTCATTCAGTTCATCCTGACTGCTTTTAAGCTCCTCACTGTATTTCTTCTGTAAAGCCAACTCTGC
TTCAAGTTGTGCAATACGTCCCTGGGACAGCTGCCTTCCAAGCTCTTGATTCTCCTGGATAAGCATTCGA
CACTTCGCCATTAACTTTTTCCCTGTTTGGCTATCAGGCGTAAACTTCCAGGCACTCAGTTCATTTTGGG
CTTGTTCCAGTTTGTCTTTAGTCTGTTCCAGTTCACCTTTCATTTTTAGGAAAAACAAGTTGATCGCTGG
GTCTACCATTGTTGATCTCAGTTGGGCAACGCTCGGCTGCTGGACTTGCTTGAGGTACTGGATTTGAGTA
GTACACTCTTGCATCTCTTGTTCCTTGGTTGCTAGTCGCATTACAAGGATGTTTTCCCTGCGTGCAGACT
CCTGCTGTTGTTGCTTTAGTTTTTCTTCAGACTCTCTTAGGCCAGTTACATCATTAGAGTTAAGATCTGT
GTACTTGCCCTCCAAAGCTTGTACATATGCTTCATATTGTTTCCATCTTAGAATTAACTCATCTCTTGCC
ATAACTTTGAAGTCTGTTTCACTCAATCGAACCTTCTTGGGAAGAGGTTCTTCGTTGGTCTTGTCATCGT
CATCCTTGTAATCCATGGATCCGAGCTCGGTACCAAGCTTGGGTCTCCCTATAGTGAGTCGTATTAATTT
CGATAAGCCAGTAAGCAGTGGGTTCTCTAGTTAGCCAGAGAGCTCTGCTTATATAGACCTCCCACCGTAC
ACGCCTACCGCCCATTTGCGTCAATGGGGCGGAGTTGTTACGACATTTTGGAAAGTCCCGTTGATTTTGG
TGCCAAAACAAACTCCCATTGACGTCAATGGGGTGGAGACTTGGAAATCCCCGTGAGTCAAACCGCTATC
CACGCCCATTGATGTACTGCCAAAACCGCATCACCATGGTAATAGCGATGACTAATACGTAGATGTACTG
CCAAGTAGGAAAGTCCCATAAGGTCATGTACTGGGCATAATGCCAGGCGGGCCATTTACCGTCATTGACG
TCAATAGGGGGCGTACTTGGCATATGATACACTTGATGTACTGCCAAGTGGGCAGTTTACCGTAAATACT
CCACCCATTGACGTCAATGGAAAGTCCCTATTGGCGTTACTATGGGAACATACGTCATTATTGACGTCAA
TGGGCGGGGGTCGTTGGGCGGTCAGCCAGGCGGGCCATTTACCGTAAGTTATGTAACGCGGAACTCCATA
TATGGGCTATGAACTAATGACCCCGTAATTGATTACTATTAATAACTAGTCAATAATCAATGTCAACGCG
TATATCTGGCCCGTACATCGCGAAGCAGCGCAAAACGCCTAACCCTAAGCAGATTCTTCATGCAATTGTC
GGTCAAGCCTTGCCTTGTTGTAGCTTAAATTTTGCTCGCGCACTACTCAGCGACCTCCAACACACAAGCA
GGGAGCAGATACTGGCTTAACTATGCGGCATCAGAGCAGATTGTACTGAGAGTGCACCATAGGGGATCGG
GAGATCTCCCGATCCGTCGACGTCAGGTGGCACTTTTCGGGGAAATGTGCGCGGAACCCCTATTTGTTTA
TTTTTCTAAATACATTCAAATATGTATCCGCTCATGAGACAATAACCCTGATAAATGCTTCAATAATATT
GAAAAAGGAAGAGTATGAGTATTCAACATTTCCGTGTCGCCCTTATTCCCTTTTTTGCGGCATTTTGCCT
TCCTGTTTTTGCTCACCCAGAAACGCTGGTGAAAGTAAAAGATGCTGAAGATCAGTTGGGTGCACGAGTG
GGTTACATCGAACTGGATCTCAACAGCGGTAAGATCCTTGAGAGTTTTCGCCCCGAAGAACGTTTTCCAA
TGATGAGCACTTTTAAAGTTCTGCTATGTGGCGCGGTATTATCCCGTATTGACGCCGGGCAAGAGCAACT
CGGTCGCCGCATACACTATTCTCAGAATGACTTGGTTGAGTACTCACCAGTCACAGAAAAGCATCTTACG
GATGGCATGACAGTAAGAGAATTATGCAGTGCTGCCATAACCATGAGTGATAACACTGCGGCCAACTTAC
TTCTGACAACGATCGGAGGACCGAAGGAGCTAACCGCTTTTTTGCACAACATGGGGGATCATGTAACTCG
CCTTGATCGTTGGGAACCGGAGCTGAATGAAGCCATACCAAACGACGAGCGTGACACCACGATGCCTGTA
GCAATGGCAACAACGTTGCGCAAACTATTAACTGGCGAACTACTTACTCTAGCTTCCCGGCAACAATTAA
TAGACTGGATGGAGGCGGATAAAGTTGCAGGACCACTTCTGCGCTCGGCCCTTCCGGCTGGCTGGTTTAT
TGCTGATAAATCTGGAGCCGGTGAGCGTGGGTCTCGCGGTATCATTGCAGCACTGGGGCCAGATGGTAAG
CCCTCCCGTATCGTAGTTATCTACACGACGGGGAGTCAGGCAACTATGGATGAACGAAATAGACAGATCG
CTGAGATAGGTGCCTCACTGATTAAGCATTGGTAACTGTCAGACCAAGTTTACTCATATATACTTTAGAT
TGATTTAAAACTTCATTTTTAATTTAAAAGGATCTAGGTGAAGATCCTTTTTGATAATCTCATGACCAAA
ATCCCTTAACGTGAGTTTTCGTTCCACTGAGCGTCAGACCCCGTAGAAAAGATCAAAGGATCTTCTTGAG
ATCCTTTTTTTCTGCGCGTAATCTGCTGCTTGCAAACAAAAAAACCACCGCTACCAGCGGTGGTTTGTTT
GCCGGATCAAGAGCTACCAACTCTTTTTCCGAAGGTAACTGGCTTCAGCAGAGCGCAGATACCAAATACT
GTTCTTCTAGTGTAGCCGTAGTTAGGCCACCACTTCAAGAACTCTGTAGCACCGCCTACATACCTCGCTC
TGCTAATCCTGTTACCAGTGGCTGCTGCCAGTGGCGATAAGTCGTGTCTTACCGGGTTGGACTCAAGACG
ATAGTTACCGGATAAGGCGCAGCGGTCGGGCTGAACGGGGGGTTCGTGCACACAGCCCAGCTTGGAGCGA
ACGACCTACACCGAACTGAGATACCTACAGCGTGAGCTATGAGAAAGCGCCACGCTTCCCGAAGGGAGAA
AGGCGGACAGGTATCCGGTAAGCGGCAGGGTCGGAACAGGAGAGCGCACGAGGGAGCTTCCAGGGGGAAA
CGCCTGGTATCTTTATAGTCCTGTCGGGTTTCGCCACCTCTGACTTGAGCGTCGATTTTTGTGATGCTCG
TCAGGGGGGCGGAGCCTATGGAAAAACGCCAGCAACGCGGCCTTTTTACGGTTCCTGGCCTTTTGCTGGC
CTTTTGCTCACATGTTCTTTCCTGCGTTATCCCCTGATTCTGTGGATAACCGTATTACCGCCTTTGAGTG
AGCTGATACCGCTCGCCGCAGCCGAACGACCGAGCGCAGCGAGTCAGTGAGCGAGGAAGCGGAAG
