>Addgene plasmid #53741 | pcDNA3/Flag-WTAP | addgene partial sequence | sequence record 89596 | CMV-F 5'-CGCAAATGGGCGGTAGGCGTG-3'
GCAGAGCTCTCTGGCTACTAGAGAACCCACTGCTTACTGGCTTATCGAAATTAATACGACTCACTATAGG
GAGACCCAAGCTTGGTACCGAGCTCGGATCCATGGATTACAAGGATGACGATGACAAGACCAACGAAGAA
CCTCTTCCCAAGAAGGTTCGATTGAGTGAAACAGACTTCAAAGTTATGGCAAGAGATGAGTTAATTCTAA
GATGGAAACAATATGAAGCATATGTACAAGCTTTGGAGGGCAAGTACACAGATCTTAACTCTAATGATGT
AACTGGCCTAAGAGAGTCTGAAGAAAAACTAAAGCAACAACAGCAGGAGTCTGCACGCAGGGAAAACATC
CTTGTAATGCGACTAGCAACCAAGGAACAAGAGATGCAAGAGTGTACTACTCAAATCCAGTACCTCAAGC
AAGTCCAGCAGCCGAGCGTTGCCCAACTGAGATCAACAATGGTAGACCCAGCGATCAACTTGTTTTTCCT
AAAAATGAAAGGTGAACTGGAACAGACTAAAGACAAACTGGAACAAGCCCAAAATGAACTGAGTGCCTGG
AAGTTTACGCCTGATAGCCAAACAGGGAAAAAGTTAATGGCGAAGTGTCGAATGCTTATCCAGGAGAATC
AAGAGCTTGGAAGGCAGCTGTCCCAGGGACGTATTGCACAACTTGAAGCAGAGTTGGCTTTACAGAAGAA
ATACAGTGAGGAGCTTAAAAGCAGTCAGGATGAACTGAATGACTTCATCATCCAGCTTGATGAAGAAGTA
GAGGGTATGCAGAGTACCATTCTAGTTCTGCAGCAGCAGCTGAAGGAGACACGCCAGCAGTTGGCTCAGT
ACCAGCAGCAGCAGTCTCAGGCCTCTGCCCCAAGTACCAGCAGGACTACAGCTTCTGAACCTGTAGAACA
GTCAGAGGCCACAAGTAAAGACTGCAGTCGTCTGACAAACGGACCAAGTAATGGTAGCTCCTCCCGCCAG
AGGACGTCTGGGTCTGGATTTCACAGGGAGGGCAACACAACCGAAGATGACTTTCCTTCTTCTCCAGGGA
ATGGTAATAAGTCCTCCAACAGCTCAGAGG
