>Addgene plasmid #53741 | pcDNA3/Flag-WTAP | addgene partial sequence | sequence record 89597 | BGH-rev 5'-TAGAAGGCACAGTCGAGG-3'
TATAGAATAGGGCCCTCTAGATGCATGCTCGAGTTACAAAACTGAACCCTGTACATTTACACTTGAGTCC
AAGCCATTCTGAACGTGGCGGGAACCCACAGTTCGATTACCTTTCCCACTCACTGCTTTCTCCTCTTGAG
GGTCATGACTGGAGTCTGTGTCATTTGATTGGTGTGTGAGAGAGTTTTCACTGCCCGTGGGAGAGTCTAC
ACTTTCATACCCCGCACTGAGTTGATTTACGTAACCACTACCTCCTCTGCCAGTTCTCTCCTCTGAGCTG
TTGGAGGACTTATTACCATTCCCTGGAGAAGAAGGAAAGTCATCTTCGGTTGTGTTGCCCTCCCTGTGAA
ATCCAGACCCAGACGTCCTCTGGCGGGAGGAGCTACCATTACTTGGTCCGTTTGTCAGACGACTGCAGTC
TTTACTTGTGGCCTCTGACTGTTCTACAGGTTCAGAAGCTGTAGTCCTGCTGGTACTTGGGGCAGAGGCC
TGAGACTGCTGCTGCTGGTACTGAGCCAACTGCTGGCGTGTCTCCTTCAGCTGCTGCTGCAGAACTAGAA
TGGTACTCTGCATACCCTCTACTTCTTCATCAAGCTGGATGATGAAGTCATTCAGTTCATCCTGACTGCT
TTTAAGCTCCTCACTGTATTTCTTCTGTAAAGCCAACTCTGCTTCAAGTTGTGCAATACGTCCCTGGGAC
AGCTGCCTTCCAAGCTCTTGATTCTCCTGGATAAGCATTCGACACTTCGCCATTAACTTTTTCCCTGTTT
GGCTATCAGGCGTAAACTTCCAGGCACTCAGTTCATTTTGGGCTTGTTCCAGTTTGTCTTTAGTCTGTTC
CAGTTCACCTTTCATTTTTAGGAAAAACAAGTTGATCGCTGGGTCTACCATTGTTGATCTCAGTTGGGCA
ACGCTCGGCTGCTGGACTTGCTTGA
